Addgene plasmid #124005: JPF0514
Purpose: Encodes pCMV-B driving expression of mAzamiGreen with an mScarlet normalization in a PiggyBac destination vector
Depositing lab: Hana El-Samad. Depositing organization: University of California, San Francisco (UCSF). Publication: A Toolkit for Rapid Modular Construction of Biological Circuits in Mammalian Cells. Fonseca JP, Bonny AR, Kumar GR, Ng AH, Town J, Wu QC, Aslankoohi E, Chen SY, Dods G, Harrigan P, Osimiri LC, Kistler AL, El-Samad H. ACS Synth Biol. 2019 Nov 15;8(11):2593-2606. doi: 10.1021/acssynbio.9b00322. Epub 2019 Nov 5. PubMed 31686495.
Backbone
  Vector backbone: MTK0_043
  Vector type: Mammalian Expression
Growth in bacteria
  Bacterial resistance: Kanamycin, 50 μg/mL
  Growth temperature: 37°C
  Growth strain: DH5alpha
  Copy number: Unknown
Gene/Insert
  Gene/Insert name: PB_pCMV-B-NLS-mAzamiGreen-bghpA_pCAG-H2B::mScarlet-rglpA
  Cloning method: Restriction Enzyme; 5′ cloning site unknown (unknown if destroyed); 3′ cloning site unknown (unknown if destroyed)
Terms and licenses: Academic/Nonprofit Terms; Industry Terms: Not Available to Industry
Depositor comments: Plasmid used to generate Fig .2a Please visit https://www.biorxiv.org/content/10.1101/506188v2 for BioRxiv preprint
How to cite: JPF0514 was a gift from Hana El-Samad (Addgene plasmid # 124005 ; http://n2t.net/addgene:124005 ; RRID:Addgene_124005)
