[The description below was written by a language model from this plasmid's Addgene catalogue record and pLannotate feature annotations shown in this document.]
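Description:
JPF0514 is a 9.4 kb mammalian expression plasmid assembled in the MTK0_043 backbone, a PiggyBac destination vector from a modular cloning toolkit for building genetic circuits in mammalian cells. It is propagated in E. coli through a high-copy ColE1/pUC-type origin and selected with kanamycin via an aph(3')-Ia cassette. T3 and T7 phage promoters flank this bacterial segment. The feature table does not annotate the PiggyBac transposon ends themselves, so their positions, and exactly which elements lie within the transposable region, cannot be read from the record.

The payload consists of two fluorescent-reporter transcription units in the same orientation. In the first, the promoter under test, pCMV-B, drives NLS-tagged, mammalian codon-optimised monomeric Azami-Green terminated by a bGH polyadenylation signal. The annotation software detects only a short match to a truncated, weakened CMV promoter (CMVd3) in this region, suggesting pCMV-B is a CMV variant, although the record does not define its composition. The NLS named in the insert is not separately annotated. The second unit is a CAG promoter (CMV enhancer, chicken β-actin promoter and chimeric intron) expressing human histone H2B fused to mScarlet, ending in a rabbit β-globin polyadenylation signal. The small "HBB fragment" hit is most likely part of that globin terminator region. This constitutive, chromatin-bound red signal serves as an internal normaliser, so that nuclear green fluorescence can be scaled to delivery or copy number in each cell. A third cassette, with a full CMV enhancer/promoter driving a hygromycin resistance gene and a bGH poly(A) signal, allows selection of mammalian cells, presumably for stable integrants after transposase-mediated insertion. The depositor notes that the plasmid was used to generate a figure panel in the toolkit publication, consistent with use in quantifying promoter strength.
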