Features (pLannotate 1.2.2; 18 found; start..end, strand, type, name):
    239..539     +  enhancer       CMV enhancer: human cytomegalovirus immediate early enhancer
    540..743     +  promoter       CMV promoter: human cytomegalovirus (CMV) immediate early promoter
    777..1798    +  CDS            HygR (fragment): aminoglycoside phosphotransferase from E. coli; aph(4)-Ia; confers resistance to hygromycin
   1817..2024    +  polyA_signal   bGH poly(A) signal: bovine growth hormone polyadenylation signal
   2344..2362    -  promoter       T3 promoter: promoter for bacteriophage T3 RNA polymerase
   2402..3217    -  CDS            KanR: aminoglycoside phosphotransferase; aph(3')-Ia; confers resistance to kanamycin in bacteria or G418 (Geneticin®) in eukaryotes
   3442..4030    +  rep_origin     ori: high-copy-number ColE1/pMB1/pBR322/pUC origin of replication
   4142..4160    +  promoter       T7 promoter: promoter for bacteriophage T7 RNA polymerase
   4751..4795    +  promoter       CMVd3 promoter: truncated human cytomegalovirus (CMV) immediate early promoter that yields strongly reduced expression relative to the full-length promoter
   4879..5550    +  CDS            hmAzami-Green: humanized monomeric Azami-Green fluorescent protein mammalian codon-optimized
   5577..5801    +  polyA_signal   bGH poly(A) signal: bovine growth hormone polyadenylation signal
   6049..6352    +  enhancer       CMV enhancer: human cytomegalovirus immediate early enhancer
   6354..6629    +  promoter       chicken β-actin promoter: No description available
   6630..7642    +  intron         chimeric intron: chimera between introns from chicken β-actin and rabbit β-globin
   7703..8080    +  CDS            H2B: human histone H2B; HIST1H2BJ
   8087..8779    +  CDS            mScarlet: mScarlet is a basic (constitutively fluorescent) red fluorescent protein published in 2016, derived from synthetic construct. It has moderate acid sensitivity.
   8874..8948    +  CDS            HBB (fragment): HBB_PONPY - Experimental evidence at transcript level: Swiss-Prot protein existence level 2. Involved in oxygen transport from the lung to the various peripheral tissues. From Pongo pygmaeus (Bornean orangutan).
   9019..9074    +  polyA_signal   β-globin poly(A) signal: rabbit β-globin polyadenylation signal (Gil and Proudfoot, 1987)
>Addgene plasmid #124005 | JPF0514 | depositor full sequence | sequence record 264486 | full sequence
GTTACAGAGATGTTACGAACCCTGAACAGGTTGACTATTAATTGTGTCTGCTTGATGTGGACACCAGGTG
GCGCTGGACATCAGATTTGGAGAGGCAGTTGTCTAGGGAACCGGGCTCTGTGCCAGCGCAGGAGGCAGGC
TGGCTCTCCTATTCCAGGGATGCTCATCCAGGAAGGAAAGGTTGCATGCTGGACACACTAACCTTACAGC
GGTGGGCTCTATGGGGTACCTACGTAGGTACATAACTTACGGTAAATGGCCCGCCTGGCTGACCGCCCAA
CGACCCCCGCCCATTGACGTCAATAATGACGTATGTTCCCATAGTAACGCCAATAGGGACTTTCCATTGA
CGTCAATGGGTGGAGTATTTACGGTAAACTGCCCACTTGGCAGTACATCAAGTGTATCATATGCCAAGTA
CGCCCCCTATTGACGTCAATGACGGTAAATGGCCCGCCTGGCATTATGCCCAGTACATGACCTTATGGGA
CTTTCCTACTTGGCAGTACATCTACGTATTAGTCATCGCTATTACCATGGTGATGCGGTTTTGGCAGTAC
ATCAATGGGCGTGGATAGCGGTTTGACTCACGGGGATTTCCAAGTCTCCACCCCATTGACGTCAATGGGA
GTTTGTTTTGGCACCAAAATCAACGGGACTTTCCAAAATGTCGTAACAACTCCGCCCCATTGACGCAAAT
GGGCGGTAGGCGTGTACGGTGGGAGGTCTATATAAGCAGAGCTCGTTTAGTGAACCGTCAGATAGCCACC
ATGGGTAAAAAGCCTGAACTCACCGCGACGTCTGTCGAGAAGTTTCTGATCGAAAAGTTCGACAGCGTGT
CCGACCTGATGCAGCTCTCGGAGGGCGAAGAATCTCGTGCTTTCAGCTTCGATGTAGGAGGGCGTGGATA
TGTCCTGCGGGTAAATAGCTGCGCCGATGGTTTCTACAAAGATCGTTATGTTTATCGGCACTTTGCATCG
GCCGCGCTCCCGATTCCGGAAGTGCTTGACATTGGGGAATTTAGCGAGAGCCTGACCTATTGCATCTCCC
GCCGTGCACAGGGTGTCACGTTGCAAGACCTGCCTGAAACCGAACTGCCCGCTGTTCTGCAACCGGTCGC
GGAGGCCATGGATGCGATCGCTGCGGCCGATCTTAGCCAGACGAGCGGGTTCGGCCCATTCGGACCGCAA
GGAATCGGTCAATACACTACATGGCGTGATTTCATATGCGCGATTGCTGATCCCCATGTGTATCACTGGC
AAACTGTGATGGACGACACCGTCAGTGCGTCCGTCGCGCAGGCTCTCGATGAGCTGATGCTTTGGGCCGA
GGACTGCCCCGAAGTCCGGCACCTCGTGCACGCGGATTTCGGCTCCAACAATGTCCTGACGGACAATGGC
CGCATAACAGCGGTCATTGACTGGAGCGAGGCGATGTTCGGGGATTCCCAATACGAGGTCGCCAACATCT
TCTTCTGGAGGCCGTGGTTGGCTTGTATGGAGCAGCAGACGCGCTACTTCGAGCGGAGGCATCCGGAGCT
TGCAGGATCGCCGCGGCTCCGGGCGTATATGCTCCGCATTGGTCTTGACCAACTCTATCAGAGCTTGGTT
GACGGCAATTTCGATGATGCAGCTTGGGCGCAGGGTCGATGCGACGCAATCGTCCGATCCGGAGCCGGGA
CTGTCGGGCGTACACAAATCGCCCGCAGAAGCGCGGCCGTCTGGACCGATGGCTGTGTAGAAGTACTCGC
CGATAGTGGAAACCGACGCCCCAGCACTCGTCCGAGGGCAAAGGAATAACTCGAGCGACGCCTCGACTGT
GCCTTCTAGTTGCCAGCCATCTGTTGTTTGCCCCTCCCCCGTGCCTTCCTTGACCCTGGAAGGTGCCACT
CCCACTGTCCTTTCCTAATAAAATGAGGAAATTGCATCGCATTGTCTGAGTAGGTGTCATTCTATTCTGG
GGGGTGGGGTGGGGCAGGACAGCAAGGGGGAGGATTGGGAAGACAATAGCAGGCATGCTGGGGATGCGGT
GGGCTCTATGAGTATCGATACTAGTTAAAAGTTTTGTTACTTTATAGAAGAAATTTTGAGTTTTTGTTTT
TTTTTAATAAATAAATAAACATAAATAAATTGTTTGTTGAATTTATTATTAGTATGTAAGTGTAAATATA
ATAAAACTTAATATCTATTCAAATTAATAAATAAACCTCGATATACAGACCGATAAAACACATGCGTCAA
TTTTACGCATGATTATCTTTAACGTACGTCACAATATGATTATCTTTCTAGGGTTAATCTAGTATACGCG
TATGCGGCCGCTTAATTAATCCAGCTTTTGTTCCCTTTAGTGAGGGTTAATTCCGAGCGGCCGCGTGTTA
CAACCAATTAACCAATTCTGATTAGAAAAACTCATCGAGCATCAAATGAAACTGCAATTTATTCATATCA
GGATTATCAATACCATATTTTTGAAAAAGCCGTTTCTGTAATGAAGGAGAAAACTCACCGAGGCAGTTCC
ATAGGATGGCAAGATCCTGGTATCGGTCTGCGATTCCGACTCGTCCAACATCAATACAACCTATTAATTT
CCCCTCGTCAAAAATAAGGTTATCAAGTGAGAAATCACCATGAGTGACGACTGAATCCGGTGAGAATGGC
AAAAGCTTATGCATTTCTTTCCAGACTTGTTCAACAGGCCAGCCATTACGCTCGTCATCAAAATCACTCG
CATCAACCAAACCGTTATTCATTCGTGATTGCGCCTGAGCGAGGCGAAATACGCGATCGCTGTTAAAAGG
ACAATTACAAACAGGAATCGAATGCAACCGGCGCAGGAACACTGCCAGCGCATCAACAATATTTTCACCT
GAATCAGGATATTCTTCTAATACCTGGAATGCTGTTTTCCCGGGGATCGCAGTGGTGAGTAACCATGCAT
CATCAGGAGTACGGATAAAATGCTTGATGGTCGGAAGAGGCATAAATTCCGTCAGCCAGTTTAGTCTGAC
CATCTCATCTGTAACATCATTGGCAACGCTACCTTTGCCATGTTTCAGAAACAACTCTGGCGCATCGGGC
TTCCCATACAATCGATAGATTGTCGCACCTGATTGCCCGACATTATCGCGAGCCCATTTATACCCATATA
AATCAGCATCCATGTTGGAATTTAATCGCGGCCTGGAGCAAGACGTTTCCCGTTGAATATGGCTCATAAC
ACCCCTTGTATTACTGTTTATGTAAGCAGACAGTTTTATTGTTCATGATGATATATTTTTATCTTGTGCA
ATGTAACATCAGAGATTTTGAGACACAACGTGGCTTTGTTGAATAAATCGAACTTTTGCTGAGTTGAAGG
ATCAGTCATGACCAAAATCCCTTAACGTGAGTTTTCGTTCCACTGAGCGTCAGACCCCGTAGAAAAGATC
AAAGGATCTTCTTGAGATCCTTTTTTTCTGCGCGTAATCTGCTGCTTGCAAACAAAAAAACCACCGCTAC
CAGCGGTGGTTTGTTTGCCGGATCAAGAGCTACCAACTCTTTTTCCGAAGGTAACTGGCTTCAGCAGAGC
GCAGATACCAAATACTGTTCTTCTAGTGTAGCCGTAGTTAGGCCACCACTTCAAGAACTCTGTAGCACCG
CCTACATACCTCGCTCTGCTAATCCTGTTACCAGTGGCTGCTGCCAGTGGCGATAAGTCGTGTCTTACCG
GGTTGGACTCAAGACGATAGTTACCGGATAAGGCGCAGCGGTCGGGCTGAACGGGGGGTTCGTGCACACA
GCCCAGCTTGGAGCGAACGACCTACACCGAACTGAGATACCTACAGCGTGAGCTATGAGAAAGCGCCACG
CTTCCCGAAGGGAGAAAGGCGGACAGGTATCCGGTAAGCGGCAGGGTCGGAACAGGAGAGCGCACGAGGG
AGCTTCCAGGGGGAAACGCCTGGTATCTTTATAGTCCTGTCGGGTTTCGCCACCTCTGACTTGAGCGTCG
ATTTTTGTGATGCTCGTCAGGGGGGCGGAGCCTATGGAAAAACGCCAGCAACGCGGCCTTTTTACGGTTC
CTGGCCTTTTGCTGGCCTTTTGCTCACATGTTCTTTCCTGCGTTATCCCCTGATTCTGTGGATAACCGTG
CGGCCGCCAATTAATACGACTCACTATAGGGCGAATTGGGGCGCGCCATTCTAGATTAACCCTAGAAAGA
TAGTCTGCGTAAAATTGACGCATGCATTCTTGAAATATTGCTCTCTCTTTCTAAATAGCGCGAATCCGTC
GCTGTGCATTTAGGACATCTCAGTCGCCGCTTGGAGCTCCCGTGAGGCGTGCTTGTCAATGCGGTAAGTG
TCACTGATTTTGAACTATAACGACCGCGTGAGTCAAAATGACGCATGATTATCTTTTACGTGACTTTTAA
GATTTAACTCATACGATAATTATATTGTTATTTCATGTTCTACTTACGTGATAACTTATTATATATATAT
TTTCTTGTTATAGATATCAACTAGAATGCTAGCATGGGCCCAGATCTCCATGGGCCCTGAATTCGCATCT
AGACTGAACTGGCCGATAATTGCAGACGAGGAGCATCGCCCTTCCCCGGCCCTCAGGTAAGAGGACCAAA
TACCGTAGCCGTTTCCAATTTCAGTCCTTTAGCGCCACCTGGTGCTAACTACTCTATCACGCTTTTATCC
AATAACTACCTTTGTAAATTTCCTTTCAAAAGTTCTGGCCGGGCGCGGTGGCAACGGCAAATGGGCGGTA
GGCGTGTACGGTGGGAGGTCTATATAAGCAGAGCTGGTTTAGTGAACCGTCAGATCCGCTAGCGCTACCG
GTCGCCACTATGCCCAAGAAGAAGAGGAAGGTGGAGGACGCCGGTTCTGTGAGCGTGATCAAGCCCGAGA
TGAAGATCAAGCTGTGCATGAGGGGCACCGTGAACGGCCACAACTTCGTGATCGAGGGCGAGGGCAAGGG
CAACCCCTACGAGGGCACCCAGATCCTGGACCTGAACGTGACCGAGGGCGCCCCCCTGCCCTTCGCCTAC
GACATCCTGACCACCGTGTTCCAGTACGGCAACAGGGCCTTCACCAAGTACCCCGCCGACATCCAGGACT
ACTTCAAGCAGACCTTCCCCGAGGGCTACCACTGGGAGAGGAGCATGACCTACGAGGACCAGGGCATCTG
CACCGCCACCAGCAACATCAGCATGAGGGGCGACTGCTTCTTCTACGACATCAGGTTCGACGGCACCAAC
TTCCCCCCCAACGGCCCCGTGATGCAGAAGAAGACCCTGAAGTGGGAGCCCAGCACCGAGAAGATGTACG
TGGAGGACGGCGTGCTGAAGGGCGACGTGAACATGAGGCTGCTGCTGGAGGGCGGCGGCCACTACAGGTG
CGACTTCAAGACCACCTACAAGGCCAAGAAGGAGGTGAGGCTGCCCGACGCCCACAAGATCGACCACAGG
ATCGAGATCCTGAAGCACGACAAGGACTACAACAAGGTGAAGCTGTACGAGAACGCCGTGGCCAGGTACT
CCATGCTGCCCAGCCAGGCCGGATCCTAACTCGAGCGACGCCTCGACTGTGCCTTCTAGTTGCCAGCCAT
CTGTTGTTTGCCCCTCCCCCGTGCCTTCCTTGACCCTGGAAGGTGCCACTCCCACTGTCCTTTCCTAATA
AAATGAGGAAATTGCATCGCATTGTCTGAGTAGGTGTCATTCTATTCTGGGGGGTGGGGTGGGGCAGGAC
AGCAAGGGGGAGGATTGGGAAGACAATAGCAGGCATGCTGGGGATGCGGTGGGCTCTATGGGCTGGTTCT
GTATGGGCACAGACAACCTAACTAATTTCCTGGCCCTCAAGGTGACTTGCTTGAACTTGCCACCTTCGCC
ACTAGGGGGCAGCATTGGTTTACACAGGGTGAACAAACGTTCAATTCTAAACTAATATTCTTTGGTGGGA
AAGTGTGTTCATTTTGGTTTGTTTTGAAGAAGTCACTTCATACCTTTGAACTGGGGTTAAGCTGGTTAAC
TCCCAAAAACGCCATATATGGAGTTCCGCGTTACATAACTTACGGTAAATGGCCCGCCTGGCTGACCGCC
CAACGACCCCCGCCCATTGACGTCAATAATGACGTATGTTCCCATAGTAACGCCAATAGGGACTTTCCAT
TGACGTCAATGGGTGGAGTATTTACGGTAAACTGCCCACTTGGCAGTACATCAAGTGTATCATATGCCAA
GTACGCCCCCTATTGACGTCAATGACGGTAAATGGCCCGCCTGGCATTATGCCCAGTACATGACCTTATG
GGACTTTCCTACTTGGCAGTACATCTACGTATTAGTCATCGCTATTACCATGGTCGAGGTGAGCCCCACG
TTCTGCTTCACTCTCCCCATCTCCCCCCCCTCCCCACCCCCAATTTTGTATTTATTTATTTTTTAATTAT
TTTGTGCAGCGATGGGGGCGGGGGGGGGGGGGGCGCGCGCCAGGCGGGGCGGGGCGGGGCGAGGGGCGGG
GCGGGGCGAGGCGGAGAGGTGCGGCGGCAGCCAATCAGAGCGGCGCGCTCCGAAAGTTTCCTTTTATGGC
GAGGCGGCGGCGGCGGCGGCCCTATAAAAAGCGAAGCGCGCGGCGGGCGGGAGTCGCTGCGTTGCCTTCG
CCCCGTGCCCCGCTCCGCGCCGCCTCGCGCCGCCCGCCCCGGCTCTGACTGACCGCGTTACTCCCACAGG
TGAGCGGGCGGGACGGCCCTTCTCCTCCGGGCTGTAATTAGCGCTTGGTTTAATGACGGCTCGTTTCTTT
TCTGTGGCTGCGTGAAAGCCTTAAAGGGCTCCGGGAGGGCCCTTTGTGCGGGGGGGAGCGGCTCGGGGGG
TGCGTGCGTGTGTGTGTGCGTGGGGAGCGCCGCGTGCGGCCCGCGCTGCCCGGCGGCTGTGAGCGCTGCG
GGCGCGGCGCGGGGCTTTGTGCGCTCCGCGTGTGCGCGAGGGGAGCGCGGCCGGGGGCGGTGCCCCGCGG
TGCGGGGGGGCTGCGAGGGGAACAAAGGCTGCGTGCGGGGTGTGTGCGTGGGGGGGTGAGCAGGGGGTGT
GGGCGCGGCGGTCGGGCTGTAACCCCCCCCTGCACCCCCCTCCCCGAGTTGCTGAGCACGGCCCGGCTTC
GGGTGCGGGGCTCCGTACGGGGCGTGGCGCGGGGCTCGCCGTGCCGGGCGGGGGGTGGCGGCAGGTGGGG
GTGCCGGGCGGGGCGGGGCCGCCTCGGGCCGGGGAGGGCTCGGGGGAGGGGCGCGGCGGCCCCCGGAGTG
CCGGCGGCTGTCGAGGCGCGGCGAGCCGCAGCCATTGCCTTTTATGGTAATCGTGCGAGAGGGCGCAGGG
ACTTCCTTTGTCCCAAATCTGTGCGGAGCCGAAATCTGGGAGGCGCCGCCGCACCCCCTCTAGCGGGCGC
GGGGCGAAGCGGTGCGGCGCCGGCAGGAAGGAAATGGGCGGGGAGGGCCTTCGTGCGTCGCCGCGCCGCC
GTCCCCTTCTCCCTCTCCAGCCTCGGGGCTGTCCGCGGGGGGACGGCTGCCTTCGGGGGGGACGGGGCAG
GGCGGGGTTCGGCTTCTGGCGTGTGACCGGCGGCTCTAGAGCCTCTGCTAACCATGTTCATGCCTTCTTC
TTTTTCCTACAGCTCCTGGGCAACGTGCTGGTTATTGTGCTGTCTCATCATTTTGGCAAAGAATTCGCCA
CTATGCCAGAGCCAGCGAAGTCTGCTCCCGCCCCGAAAAAGGGCTCCAAGAAGGCGGTGACTAAGGCGCA
GAAGAAAGGCGGCAAGAAGCGCAAGCGCAGCCGCAAGGAGAGCTATTCCATCTATGTGTACAAGGTTCTG
AAGCAGGTCCACCCTGACACCGGCATTTCGTCCAAGGCCATGGGCATCATGAATTCGTTTGTGAACGACA
TTTTCGAGCGCATCGCAGGTGAGGCTTCCCGCCTGGCGCATTACAACAAGCGCTCGACCATCACCTCCAG
GGAGATCCAGACGGCCGTGCGCCTGCTGCTGCCTGGGGAGTTGGCCAAGCACGCCGTGTCCGAGGGTACT
AAGGCCATCACCAAGTACACCAGCGCTAAGGGTTCTGTATCAAAAGGCGAGGCGGTCATTAAAGAGTTCA
TGAGGTTTAAAGTCCATATGGAAGGAAGCATGAATGGTCACGAGTTTGAGATAGAGGGAGAGGGTGAGGG
AAGGCCGTACGAAGGGACGCAAACTGCGAAGTTGAAGGTAACGAAAGGCGGCCCTCTGCCATTCTCTTGG
GACATCCTTTCACCGCAATTTATGTACGGCTCTAGGGCCTTCACAAAACACCCCGCCGATATTCCGGATT
ACTATAAACAAAGTTTTCCTGAGGGCTTCAAGTGGGAAAGAGTAATGAACTTCGAGGATGGGGGAGCTGT
GACGGTTACTCAAGACACTAGCCTGGAGGACGGTACTCTTATATACAAGGTAAAACTAAGAGGGACGAAT
TTTCCGCCAGACGGCCCCGTGATGCAAAAAAAAACTATGGGGTGGGAAGCATCCACCGAGAGGCTGTACC
CCGAAGACGGGGTCCTGAAGGGTGATATTAAAATGGCATTAAGATTAAAAGATGGCGGGAGATACTTAGC
TGACTTCAAGACTACATATAAAGCCAAAAAACCTGTACAGATGCCTGGAGCTTACAATGTGGATCGTAAG
CTGGATATTACATCCCACAACGAAGATTATACCGTGGTGGAGCAGTACGAGCGTTCAGAGGGGCGTCACT
CCACCGGGGGTATGGATGAATTATACAAGAGCGGTCTTAGAAGCAGGGCGCAAGCGTCAAATTCAGCGGT
AGATGGAACAGCAGGTCCAGGTAGTACTGGCAGCAGAGGATCCTAACTCGAGATTCACTCCTCAGGTGCA
GGCTGCCTATCAGAAGGTGGTGGCTGGTGTGGCCAATGCCCTGGCTCACAAATACCACTGAGATCTTTTT
CCCTCTGCCAAAAATTATGGGGACATCATGAAGCCCCTTGAGCATCTGACTTCTGGCTAATAAAGGAAAT
TTATTTTCATTGCAATAGTGTGTTGGAATTTTTTGTGTCTCTCACTCGGAAGGACATATGGGAGGGCAAA
TCATTTAAAACATCAGAATGAGTATTTGGTTTAGAGTTTGGCAACATATGCCCATATGCTGGCTGCCATG
AACAAAGGTTGGCTATAAAGAGGTCATCAGTATATGAAACAGCCCCCTGCTGTCCATTCCTTATTCCATA
GAAAAGCCTTGACTTGAGGTTAGATTTTTTTTATATTTTGTTTTGTGTTATTTTTTTCTTTAACATCCCT
AAAATTTTCCTTACATGTTTTACTAGCCAGATTTTTCCTCCTCTCCTGACTACTCCCAGTCATAGCTGTC
CCTCTTCTCTTATGGAGATCCCTCGACCTGCAGCCCAAGCTTGGCGTAATGCTGAGCA
