>Addgene plasmid #124005 | JPF0514 | addgene partial sequence | sequence record 264488 | Addgene Partial NGS Result
GGAGTCGCTGCGCGCTGCCTTCGCCCCGTGCCCCGCTCCGCCGCCGCCTCGCGCCGCCCGCCCCGGCTCT
GACTGACCGCGTTACTCCCACAGGTGAGCGGGCGGGACGGCCCTTCTCCTCCGGGCTGTAATTAGCGCTT
GGTTTAATGACGGCTTGTTTCTTTTCTGTGGCTGCGTGAAAGCCTTGAGGGGCTCCGGGAGGGCCCTTTG
TGCGGGGGGAGCGGCTCGGGGGGTGCGTGCGTGTGTGTGTGCGTGGGGAGCGCCGCGTGCGGCTCCGCGC
TGCCCGGCGGCTGTGAGCGCTGCGGGCGCGGCGCGGGGCTTTGTGCGCTCCGCAGTGTGCGCGAGGGGAG
CGCGGCCGGGGGCGGTGCCCCGCGGTGCGGGGGGGGCTGCGAGGGGAACAAAGGCTGCGTGCGGGGTGTG
TGCGTGGGGGGGTGAGCAGGGGGTGTGGGCGCGTCGGTCGGGCTGCAACCCCCCCTGCACCCCCCTCCCC
GAGTTGCTGAGCACGGCCCGGCTTCGGGTGCGGGGCTCCGTACGGGGCGTGGCGCGGGGCTCGCCGTGCC
GGGCGGGGGGTGGCGGCAGGTGGGGGTGCCGGGCGGGGCGGGGCCGCCTCGGGCCGGGGAGGGCTCGGGG
GAGGGGCGCGGCGGCCCCCGGAGTGCCGGCGGCTGTCGAGGCGCGGCGAGCCGCAGCCATTGCCTTTTAT
GGTAATCGTGCGAGAGGGCGCAGGGACTTCCTTTGTCCCAAATCTGTGCGGAGCCGAAATCTGGGAGGCG
CCGCCGCACCCCCTCTAGCGGGCGCGGGGCGAAGCGGTGCGGCGCCGGCAGGAAGGAAATGGGCGGGGAG
GGCCTTCGTGCGTCGCCGCGCCGCCGTCCCCTTCTCCCTCTCCAGCCTCGGGGCTGTCCGCGGGGGGACG
GCTGCCTTCGGGGGGGACGGGGCAGGGCGGGGTTCGGCTTCTGGCGTGTGACCGGCGGCTCTAGAGCCTC
TGCTAACCATGTTCATGCCTTCTTCTTTTTCCTACAGCTCCTGGGCAACGTGCTGGTTATTGTGCTGTCT
CATCATTTTGGCAAAGAATTCGCCACTATGCCAGAGCCAGCGAAGTCTGCTCCCGCCCCGAAAAAGGGCT
CCAAGAAGGCGGTGACTAAGGCGCAGAAGAAAGGCGGCAAGAAGCGCAAGCGCAGCCGCAAGGAGAGCTA
TTCCATCTATGTGTACAAGGTTCTGAAGCAGGTCCACCCTGACACCGGCATTTCGTCCAAGGCCATGGGC
ATCATGAATTCGTTTGTGAACGACATTTTCGAGCGCATCGCAGGTGAGGCTTCCCGCCTGGCGCATTACA
ACAAGCGCTCGACCATCACCTCCAGGGAGATCCAGACGGCCGTGCGCCTGCTGCTGCCTGGGGAGTTGGC
CAAGCACGCCGTGTCCGAGGGTACTAAGGCCATCACCAAGTACACCAGCGCTAAGGGTTCTGTATCAAAA
GGCGAGGCGGTCATTAAAGAGTTCATGAGGTTTAAAGTCCATATGGAAGGAAGCATGAATGGTCACGAGT
TTGAGATAGAGGGAGAGGGTGAGGGAAGGCCGTACGAAGGGACGCAAACTGCGAAGTTGAAGGTAACGAA
AGGCGGCCCTCTGCCATTCTCTTGGGACATCCTTTCACCGCAATTTATGTACGGCTCTAGGGCCTTCACA
AAACACCCCGCCGATATTCCGGATTACTATAAACAAAGTTTTCCTGAGGGCTTCAAGTGGGAAAGAGTAA
TGAACTTCGAGGATGGGGGAGCTGTGACGGTTACTCAAGACACTAGCCTGGAGGACGGTACTCTTATATA
CAAGGTAAAACTAAGAGGGACGAATTTTCCGCCAGACGGCCCCGTGATGCAAAAAAAAACTATGGGGTGG
GAAGCATCCACCGAGAGGCTGTACCCCGAAGACGGGGTCCTGAAGGGTGATATTAAAATGGCATTAAGAT
TAAAAGATGGCGGGAGATACTTAGCTGACTTCAAGACTACATATAAAGCCAAAAAACCTGTACAGATGCC
TGGAGCTTACAATGTGGATCGTAAGCTGGATATTACATCCCACAACGAAGATTATACCGTGGTGGAGCAG
TACGAGCGTTCAGAGGGGCGTCACTCCACCGGGGGTATGGATGAATTATACAAGAGCGGTCTTAGAAGCA
GGGCGCAAGCGTCAAATTCAGCGGTAGATGGAACAGCAGGTCCAGGTAGTACTGGCAGCAGAGGATCCTA
ACTCGAGATTCACTCCTCAGGTGCAGGCTGCCTATCAGAAGGTGGTGGCTGGTGTGGCCAATGCCCTGGC
TCACAAATACCACTGAGATCTTTTTCCCTCTGCCAAAAATTATGGGGACATCATGAAGCCCCTTGAGCAT
CTGACTTCTGGCTAATAAAGGAAATTTATTTTCATTGCAATAGTGTGTTGGAATTTTTTGTGTCTCTCAC
TCGGAAGGACATATGGGAGGGCAAATCATTTAAAACATCAGAATGAGTATTTGGTTTAGAGTTTGGCAAC
ATATGCCCATATGCTGGCTGCCATGAACAAAGGTTGGCTATAAAGAGGTCATCAGTATATGAAACAGCCC
CCTGCTGTCCATTCCTTATTCCATAGAAAAGCCTTGACTTGAGGTTAGATTTTTTTTATATTTTGTTTTG
TGTTATTTTTTTCTTTAACATCCCTAAAATTTTCCTTACATGTTTTACTAGCCAGATTTTTCCTCCTCTC
CTGACTACTCCCAGTCATAGCTGTCCCTCTTCTCTTATGGAGATCCCTCGACCTGCAGCCCAAGCTTGGC
GTAATGCTGAGCAGTTACAGAGATGTTACGAACCCTGAACAGGTTGACTATTAATTGTGTCTGCTTGATG
TGGACACCAGGTGGCGCTGGACATCAGATTTGGAGAGGCAGTTGTCTAGGGAACCGGGCTCTGTGCCAGC
GCAGGAGGCAGGCTGGCTCTCCTATTCCAGGGATGCTCATCCAGGAAGGAAAGGTTGCATGCTGGACACA
CTAACCTTACAGCGGTGGGCTCTATGGGGTACCTACGTAGGTACATAACTTACGGTAAATGGCCCGCCTG
GCTGACCGCCCAACGACCCCCGCCCATTGACGTCAATAATGACGTATGTTCCCATAGTAACGCCAATAGG
GACTTTCCATTGACGTCAATGGGTGGAGTATTTACGGTAAACTGCCCACTTGGCAGTACATCAAGTGTAT
CATATGCCAAGTACGCCCCCTATTGACGTCAATGACGGTAAATGGCCCGCCTGGCATTATGCCCAGTACA
TGACCTTATGGGACTTTCCTACTTGGCAGTACATCTACGTATTAGTCATCGCTATTACCATGGTGATGCG
GTTTTGGCAGTACATCAATGGGCGTGGATAGCGGTTTGACTCACGGGGATTTCCAAGTCTCCACCCCATT
GACGTCAATGGGAGTTTGTTTTGGCACCAAAATCAACGGGACTTTCCAAAATGTCGTAACAACTCCGCCC
CATTGACGCAAATGGGCGGTAGGCGTGTACGGTGGGAGGTCTATATAAGCAGAGCTCGTTTAGTGAACCG
TCAGATAGCCACCATGGGTAAAAAGCCTGAACTCACCGCGACGTCTGTCGAGAAGTTTCTGATCGAAAAG
TTCGACAGCGTGTCCGACCTGATGCAGCTCTCGGAGGGCGAAGAATCTCGTGCTTTCAGCTTCGATGTAG
GAGGGCGTGGATATGTCCTGCGGGTAAATAGCTGCGCCGATGGTTTCTACAAAGATCGTTATGTTTATCG
GCACTTTGCATCGGCCGCGCTCCCGATTCCGGAAGTGCTTGACATTGGGGAATTTAGCGAGAGCCTGACC
TATTGCATCTCCCGCCGTGCACAGGGTGTCACGTTGCAAGACCTGCCTGAAACCGAACTGCCCGCTGTTC
TGCAACCGGTCGCGGAGGCCATGGATGCGATCGCTGCGGCCGATCTTAGCCAGACGAGCGGGTTCGGCCC
ATTCGGACCGCAAGGAATCGGTCAATACACTACATGGCGTGATTTCATATGCGCGATTGCTGATCCCCAT
GTGTATCACTGGCAAACTGTGATGGACGACACCGTCAGTGCGTCCGTCGCGCAGGCTCTCGATGAGCTGA
TGCTTTGGGCCGAGGACTGCCCCGAAGTCCGGCACCTCGTGCACGCGGATTTCGGCTCCAACAATGTCCT
GACGGACAATGGCCGCATAACAGCGGTCATTGACTGGAGCGAGGCGATGTTCGGGGATTCCCAATACGAG
GTCGCCAACATCTTCTTCTGGAGGCCGTGGTTGGCTTGTATGGAGCAGCAGACGCGCTACTTCGAGCGGA
GGCATCCGGAGCTTGCAGGATCGCCGCGGCTCCGGGCGTATATGCTCCGCATTGGTCTTGACCAACTCTA
TCAGAGCTTGGTTGACGGCAATTTCGATGATGCAGCTTGGGCGCAGGGTCGATGCGACGCAATCGTCCGA
TCCGGAGCCGGGACTGTCGGGCGTACACAAATCGCCCGCAGAAGCGCGGCCGTCTGGACCGATGGCTGTG
TAGAAGTACTCGCCGATAGTGGAAACCGACGCCCCAGCACTCGTCCGAGGGCAAAGGAATAACTCGAGCG
ACGCCTCGACTGTGCCTTCTAGTTGCCAGCCATCTGTTGTTTGCCCCTCCCCCGTGCCTTCCTTGACCCT
GGAAGGTGCCACTCCCACTGTCCTTTCCTAATAAAATGAGGAAATTGCATCGCATTGTCTGAGTAGGTGT
CATTCTATTCTGGGGGGTGGGGTGGGGCAGGACAGCAAGGGGGAGGATTGGGAAGACAATAGCAGGCATG
CTGGGGATGCGGTGGGCTCTATGAGTATCGATACTAGTTAAAAGTTTTGTTACTTTATAGAAGAAATTTT
GAGTTTTTGTTTTTTTTTAATAAATAAATAAACATAAATAAATTGTTTGTTGAATTTATTATTAGTATGT
AAGTGTAAATATAATAAAACTTAATATCTATTCAAATTAATAAATAAACCTCGATATACAGACCGATAAA
ACACATGCGTCAATTTTACGCATGATTATCTTTAACGTACGTCACAATATGATTATCTTTCTAGGGTTAA
TCTAGTATACGCGTATGCGGCCGCTTAATTAATCCAGCTTTTGTTCCCTTTAGTGAGGGTTAATTCCGAG
CGGCCGCGTGTTACAACCAATTAACCAATTCTGATTAGAAAAACTCATCGAGCATCAAATGAAACTGCAA
TTTATTCATATCAGGATTATCAATACCATATTTTTGAAAAAGCCGTTTCTGTAATGAAGGAGAAAACTCA
CCGAGGCAGTTCCATAGGATGGCAAGATCCTGGTATCGGTCTGCGATTCCGACTCGTCCAACATCAATAC
AACCTATTAATTTCCCCTCGTCAAAAATAAGGTTATCAAGTGAGAAATCACCATGAGTGACGACTGAATC
CGGTGAGAATGGCAAAAGCTTATGCATTTCTTTCCAGACTTGTTCAACAGGCCAGCCATTACGCTCGTCA
TCAAAATCACTCGCATCAACCAAACCGTTATTCATTCGTGATTGCGCCTGAGCGAGGCGAAATACGCGAT
CGCTGTTAAAAGGACAATTACAAACAGGAATCGAATGCAACCGGCGCAGGAACACTGCCAGCGCATCAAC
AATATTTTCACCTGAATCAGGATATTCTTCTAATACCTGGAATGCTGTTTTCCCGGGGATCGCAGTGGTG
AGTAACCATGCATCATCAGGAGTACGGATAAAATGCTTGATGGTCGGAAGAGGCATAAATTCCGTCAGCC
AGTTTAGTCTGACCATCTCATCTGTAACATCATTGGCAACGCTACCTTTGCCATGTTTCAGAAACAACTC
TGGCGCATCGGGCTTCCCATACAATCGATAGATTGTCGCACCTGATTGCCCGACATTATCGCGAGCCCAT
TTATACCCATATAAATCAGCATCCATGTTGGAATTTAATCGCGGCCTGGAGCAAGACGTTTCCCGTTGAA
TATGGCTCATAACACCCCTTGTATTACTGTTTATGTAAGCAGACAGTTTTATTGTTCATGATGATATATT
TTTATCTTGTGCAATGTAACATCAGAGATTTTGAGACACAACGTGGCTTTGTTGAATAAATCGAACTTTT
GCTGAGTTGAAGGATCAGTCATGACCAAAATCCCTTAACGTGAGTTTTCGTTCCACTGAGCGTCAGACCC
CGTAGAAAAGATCAAAGGATCTTCTTGAGATCCTTTTTTTCTGCGCGTAATCTGCTGCTTGCAAACAAAA
AAACCACCGCTACCAGCGGTGGTTTGTTTGCCGGATCAAGAGCTACCAACTCTTTTTCCGAAGGTAACTG
GCTTCAGCAGAGCGCAGATACCAAATACTGTTCTTCTAGTGTAGCCGTAGTTAGGCCACCACTTCAAGAA
CTCTGTAGCACCGCCTACATACCTCGCTCTGCTAATCCTGTTACCAGTGGCTGCTGCCAGTGGCGATAAG
TCGTGTCTTACCGGGTTGGACTCAAGACGATAGTTACCGGATAAGGCGCAGCGGTCGGGCTGAACGGGGG
GTTCGTGCACACAGCCCAGCTTGGAGCGAACGACCTACACCGAACTGAGATACCTACAGCGTGAGCTATG
AGAAAGCGCCACGCTTCCCGAAGGGAGAAAGGCGGACAGGTATCCGGTAAGCGGCAGGGTCGGAACAGGA
GAGCGCACGAGGGAGCTTCCAGGGGGAAACGCCTGGTATCTTTATAGTCCTGTCGGGTTTCGCCACCTCT
GACTTGAGCGTCGATTTTTGTGATGCTCGTCAGGGGGGCGGAGCCTATGGAAAAACGCCAGCAACGCGGC
CTTTTTACGGTTCCTGGCCTTTTGCTGGCCTTTTGCTCACATGTTCTTTCCTGCGTTATCCCCTGATTCT
GTGGATAACCGTGCGGCCGCCAATTAATACGACTCACTATAGGGCGAATTGGGGCGCGCCATTCTAGATT
AACCCTAGAAAGATAGTCTGCGTAAAATTGACGCATGCATTCTTGAAATATTGCTCTCTCTTTCTAAATA
GCGCGAATCCGTCGCTGTGCATTTAGGACATCTCAGTCGCCGCTTGGAGCTCCCGTGAGGCGTGCTTGTC
AATGCGGTAAGTGTCACTGATTTTGAACTATAACGACCGCGTGAGTCAAAATGACGCATGATTATCTTTT
ACGTGACTTTTAAGATTTAACTCATACGATAATTATATTGTTATTTCATGTTCTACTTACGTGATAACTT
ATTATATATATATTTTCTTGTTATAGATATCAACTAGAATGCTAGCATGGGCCCAGATCTCCATGGGCCC
TGAATTCGCATCTAGACTGAACTGGCCGATAATTGCAGACGAGGAGCATCGCCCTTCCCCGGCCCTCAGG
TAAGAGGACCAAATACCGTAGCCGTTTCCAATTTCAGTCCTTTAGCGCCACCTGGTGCTAACTACTCTAT
CACGCTTTTATCCAATAACTACCTTTGTAAATTTCCTTTCAAAAGTTCTGGCCGGGCGCGGTGGCAACGG
CAAATGGGCGGTAGGCGTGTACGGTGGGAGGTCTATATAAGCAGAGCTGGTTTAGTGAACCGTCAGATCC
GCTAGCGCTACCGGTCGCCACTATGCCCAAGAAGAAGAGGAAGGTGGAGGACGCCGGTTCTGTGAGCGTG
ATCAAGCCCGAGATGAAGATCAAGCTGTGCATGAGGGGCACCGTGAACGGCCACAACTTCGTGATCGAGG
GCGAGGGCAAGGGCAACCCCTACGAGGGCACCCAGATCCTGGACCTGAACGTGACCGAGGGCGCCCCCCT
GCCCTTCGCCTACGACATCCTGACCACCGTGTTCCAGTACGGCAACAGGGCCTTCACCAAGTACCCCGCC
GACATCCAGGACTACTTCAAGCAGACCTTCCCCGAGGGCTACCACTGGGAGAGGAGCATGACCTACGAGG
ACCAGGGCATCTGCACCGCCACCAGCAACATCAGCATGAGGGGCGACTGCTTCTTCTACGACATCAGGTT
CGACGGCACCAACTTCCCCCCCAACGGCCCCGTGATGCAGAAGAAGACCCTGAAGTGGGAGCCCAGCACC
GAGAAGATGTACGTGGAGGACGGCGTGCTGAAGGGCGACGTGAACATGAGGCTGCTGCTGGAGGGCGGCG
GCCACTACAGGTGCGACTTCAAGACCACCTACAAGGCCAAGAAGGAGGTGAGGCTGCCCGACGCCCACAA
GATCGACCACAGGATCGAGATCCTGAAGCACGACAAGGACTACAACAAGGTGAAGCTGTACGAGAACGCC
GTGGCCAGGTACTCCATGCTGCCCAGCCAGGCCGGATCCTAACTCGAGCGACGCCTCGACTGTGCCTTCT
AGTTGCCAGCCATCTGTTGTTTGCCCCTCCCCCGTGCCTTCCTTGACCCTGGAAGGTGCCACTCCCACTG
TCCTTTCCTAATAAAATGAGGAAATTGCATCGCATTGTCTGAGTAGGTGTCATTCTATTCTGGGGGGTGG
GGTGGGGCAGGACAGCAAGGGGGAGGATTGGGAAGACAATAGCAGGCATGCTGGGGATGCGGTGGGCTCT
ATGGGCTGGTTCTGTATGGGCACAGACAACCTAACTAATTTCCTGGCCCTCAAGGTGACTTGCTTGAACT
TGCCACCTTCGCCACTAGGGGGCAGCATTGGTTTACACAGGGTGAACAAACGTTCAATTCTAAACTAATA
TTCTTTGGTGGGAAAGTGTGTTCATTTTGGTTTGTTTTGAAGAAGTCACTTCATACCTTTGAACTGGGGT
TAAGCTGGTTAACTCCCAAAAACGCCATATATGGAGTTCCGCGTTACATAACTTACGGTAAATGGCCCGC
CTGGCTGACCGCCCAACGACCCCCGCCCATTGACGTCAATAATGACGTATGTTCCCATAGTAACGCCAAT
AGGGACTTTCCATTGACGTCAATGGGTGGAGTATTTACGGTAAACTGCCCACTTGGCAGTACATCAAGTG
TATCATATGCCAAGTACGCCCCCTATTGACGTCAATGACGGTAAATGGCCCGCCTGGCATTATGCCCAGT
ACATGACCTTATGGGACTTTCCTACTTGGCAGTACATCTACGTATTAGTCATCGCTATTACCATG
